>Addgene plasmid #18278 | T4 Lysozyme 7003A | addgene partial sequence | sequence record 24065 | 3primeUP
NGAAAAGCCCGCTCATTAGGCGGGCTCAGATCTGCTCATGTTTGACAGCTTATCATCGATAAGCTTCGGC
AATAAATTCTTGATATGTTTTCATATGTTTCCTTTAAATATTTTAATTAGTAATTGTCTATTCAAGTAAT
TGTGAATATACTATCACAATTCCAAGAGAAAGTAAACAGCTTTATAGATTTTTATACGCGTCCCAAGTGC
CAGTTCTAAACGTTGTAATGACTCGTTTTGCGCGATTAGGTGTTTGATTATACCATCTACTTTTAGCTAA
GGCAGCTGCTGCTGCATCCCAGCGTTTTTGTTGAAGCATACGTAAAGAGTTAGTAAATCCTGCCACACCG
GTTTCTCCCATTTGGAAAACCATATTAATCAATGCACAGCGACGAACCGCATCAAGAGAATCATAAACCG
GTTTTAATTTAGCATTTCTCAGAATTCCGCGAACAGCAGCATCAACATCCTGATTAAAGAGTTTTTCAGC
CTCATCTTTTGTAATTACACCATTGCAATTACGCCCAATAGCTTTATCTAATTCAGATTTAGCAGCATTA
AGTGATGCAGCTGCTGCAAGCAAATGACCGATGCCAATAGTGTAATAGCCTTCTGTGTCTTTATAGATTT
TAAGTCTAAGACCTTCATCTATACGTAACATTTCAAATATATTCATAATACCTCCTAAGCATCGATGGAT
CCTGTTTCCTGTGTGAAATTGTTATCCGCTCACAATTCCACACATTATACGAGCCGATGATANTGTCACA
GGGGATGGGAGTAGCTGACCTGTTCNGGNGAATGTANCGNCCATCCCCATAACAGCGAGATATGCACNGG
GATGGAGAC
