[The description below was written by a language model from this plasmid's Addgene catalogue record.]
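Description:
T4 Lysozyme 7003A is a bacterial expression plasmid built on the pHS1403 backbone (about 5 kb without insert) that carries a multiply substituted variant of bacteriophage T4 lysozyme, the product of phage gene e. It is maintained as a high-copy plasmid in standard E. coli cloning strains and selected with ampicillin. The record gives no feature table and does not state which promoter drives expression, which origin of replication is present, or whether any regulatory elements accompany the insert, so those details of the pHS1403 backbone cannot be described from the information given. No affinity tag or fusion partner is recorded.

The insert is roughly 600 bp and was placed between BamHI and HindIII sites, both of which remain intact, so the fragment can be excised or exchanged. According to the depositor's comments, the BamHI site lies 27 bp from the start codon and the HindIII site 115 bp from the stop codon, meaning the cloned fragment includes short flanking untranslated sequence on both sides of the coding region. The encoded protein carries seven alanine replacements: T34A, K35A, S36A and P37A form a contiguous block of four residues, while E128A, V131A and N132A cluster in a second region nearer the C-terminus. The record does not state the purpose of this particular combination. Multiple alanine substitutions of this kind are generally used to examine how side-chain identity contributes to protein folding, stability and structure, and the plasmid would serve to produce the variant protein in bacteria for such biophysical or structural characterisation.
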