Addgene plasmid #18278: T4 Lysozyme 7003A
Depositing lab: Brian Matthews. Depositing organization: University of Oregon.
Backbone
  Vector backbone: pHS1403
  Backbone size w/o insert (bp): 5000
  Vector type: Bacterial Expression
Growth in bacteria
  Bacterial resistance: Ampicillin, 100 μg/mL
  Growth temperature: 37°C
  Growth strain: DH5alpha
  Copy number: High Copy
Gene/Insert
  Gene/Insert name: T4 Lysozyme (alt name: 7003A)
  Species: Bacteriophage T4
  Insert size (bp): 600
  Mutation: T34A K35A S36A P37A E128A V131A N132A
  GenBank ID: NP_049736
  Entrez Gene: e (a.k.a. T4p123)
  Cloning method: Restriction Enzyme; 5′ cloning site BamHI (not destroyed); 3′ cloning site HindIII (not destroyed)
  Sequencing primers: 5′ na; 3′ GGCGTATCACGAGGCCC
Terms and licenses: Academic/Nonprofit Terms; Industry Terms: Not Available to Industry
Depositor comments: The BamHI site is 27 bp from the ATG and the HindIII site is 115 bp from the stop.
How to cite: T4 Lysozyme 7003A was a gift from Brian Matthews (Addgene plasmid # 18278 ; http://n2t.net/addgene:18278 ; RRID:Addgene_18278)
